>Addgene plasmid #175207 | pCFB8455 | addgene full sequence | sequence record 348319 | Addgene NGS Result
CCCCCCCCCCCTGCAGGCGGCCGCCTCGAGGCTAGCTTGAGTATTCTATAGTGTCACCTAAATAGCTTGG
CGTAATCATGGTCATAGCTGTTTCCTGTGTGAAATTGTTATCCGCTCACAATTCCACACAACATACGAGC
CGGAAGCATAAAGTGTAAAGCCTGGGGTGCCTAATGAGTGAGCTAACTCACATTAATTGCGTTGCGCTCA
CTGCCCGCTTTCCAGTCGGGAAACCTGTCGTGCCAGCTGCATTAATGAATCGGCCAACGCGCGGGGAGAG
GCGGTTTGCGTATTGGGCGCTCTTCCGCTTCCTCGCTCACTGACTCGCTGCGCTCGGTCGTTCGGCTGCG
GCGAGCGGTATCAGCTCACTCAAAGGCGGTAATACGGTTATCCACAGAATCAGGGGATAACGCAGGAAAG
AACATGTGAGCAAAAGGCCAGCAAAAGGCCAGGAACCGTAAAAAGGCCGCGTTGCTGGCGTTTTTCCATA
GGCTCCGCCCCCCTGACGAGCATCACAAAAATCGACGCTCAAGTCAGAGGTGGCGAAACCCGACAGGACT
ATAAAGATACCAGGCGTTTCCCCCTGGAAGCTCCCTCGTGCGCTCTCCTGTTCCGACCCTGCCGCTTACC
GGATACCTGTCCGCCTTTCTCCCTTCGGGAAGCGTGGCGCTTTCTCATAGCTCACGCTGTAGGTATCTCA
GTTCGGTGTAGGTCGTTCGCTCCAAGCTGGGCTGTGTGCACGAACCCCCCGTTCAGCCCGACCGCTGCGC
CTTATCCGGTAACTATCGTCTTGAGTCCAACCCGGTAAGACACGACTTATCGCCACTGGCAGCAGCCACT
GGTAACAGGATTAGCAGAGCGAGGTATGTAGGCGGTGCTACAGAGTTCTTGAAGTGGTGGCCTAACTACG
GCTACACTAGAAGAACAGTATTTGGTATCTGCGCTCTGCTGAAGCCAGTTACCTTCGGAAAAAGAGTTGG
TAGCTCTTGATCCGGCAAACAAACCACCGCTGGTAGCGGTGGTTTTTTTGTTTGCAAGCAGCAGATTACG
CGCAGAAAAAAAGGATCTCAAGAAGATCCTTTGATCTTTTCTACGGGGTCTGACGCTCAGTGGAACGAAA
ACTCACGTTAAGGGATTTTGGTCATGAGATTATCAAAAAGGATCTTCACCTAGATCCTTTTAAATTAAAA
ATGAAGTTTTAAATCAATCTAAAGTATATATGAGTAAACTTGGTCTGACAGTTACCAATGCTTAATCAGT
GAGGCACCTATCTCAGCGATCTGTCTATTTCGTTCATCCATAGTTGCCTGACTCCCCGTCGTGTAGATAA
CTACGATACGGGAGGGCTTACCATCTGGCCCCAGTGCTGCAATGATACCGCGAGACCCACGCTCACCGGC
TCCAGATTTATCAGCAATAAACCAGCCAGCCGGAAGGGCCGAGCGCAGAAGTGGTCCTGCAACTTTATCC
GCCTCCATCCAGTCTATTAATTGTTGCCGGGAAGCTAGAGTAAGTAGTTCGCCAGTTAATAGTTTGCGCA
ACGTTGTTGCCATTGCTACAGGCATCGTGGTGTCACGCTCGTCGTTTGGTATGGCTTCATTCAGCTCCGG
TTCCCAACGATCAAGGCGAGTTACATGATCCCCCATGTTGTGCAAAAAAGCGGTTAGCTCCTTCGGTCCT
CCGATCGTTGTCAGAAGTAAGTTGGCCGCAGTGTTATCACTCATGGTTATGGCAGCACTGCATAATTCTC
TTACTGTCATGCCATCCGTAAGATGCTTTTCTGTGACTGGTGAGTACTCAACCAAGTCATTCTGAGAATA
GTGTATGCGGCGACCGAGTTGCTCTTGCCCGGCGTCAATACGGGATAATACCGCGCCACATAGCAGAACT
TTAAAAGTGCTCATCATTGGAAAACGTTCTTCGGGGCGAAAACTCTCAAGGATCTTACCGCTGTTGAGAT
CCAGTTCGATGTAACCCACTCGTGCACCCAACTGATCTTCAGCATCTTTTACTTTCACCAGCGTTTCTGG
GTGAGCAAAAACAGGAAGGCAAAATGCCGCAAAAAAGGGAATAAGGGCGACACGGAAATGTTGAATACTC
ATACTCTTCCTTTTTCAATATTATTGAAGCATTTATCAGGGTTATTGTCTCATGAGCGGATACATATTTG
AATGTATTTAGAAAAATAAACAAATAGGGGTTCCGCGCACATTTCCCCGAAAAGTGCCACCTGACGTCTA
AGAAACCATTATTATCATGACATTAACCTATAAAAATAGGCGTATCACGAGGCCCTTTCGTCTCGCGCGT
TTCGGTGATGACGGTGAAAACCTCTGACACATGCAGCTCCCGGAGACGGTCACAGCTTGTCTGTAAGCGG
ATGCCGGGAGCAGACAAGCCCGTCAGGGCGCGTCAGCGGGTGTTGGCGGGTGTCGGGGCTGGCTTAACTA
TGCGGCATCAGAGCAGATTGTACTGAGAGTGCACCATATGCGGTGTGAAATACCGCACAGATGCGTAAGG
AGAAAATACCGCATCAGGCGCCATTCGCCATTCAGGCTGCGCAACTGTTGGGAAGGGCGATCGGTGCGGG
CCTCTTCGCTATTACGCCAGCTGGCGAAAGGGGGATGTGCTGCAAGGCGATTAAGTTGGGTAACGCCAGG
GTTTTCCCAGTCACGACGTTGTAAAACGACGGCCAGTGAATTGTAATACGACTCACTATAGGGCGAATTA
ATTCGAGCTCGGTACCCAGCTTGCTTGTTCTTTTTGCAGAAGCTCAGAATAAACGCTCAACTTTGGCAGA
TCAATTCCCGGGGCTGAGGCTTAATATGGTGTCGTTAGACGATATACTAGGTATCTTGTATGTTACGTCA
TGGTCGATATCGATGTATCCACCGATAATCACCAATTGGCGCCATAAGTCAGCGAGCGCGATATCGATGG
ATTTTGTCATGTTAAATACGGCAGGTTACTCTTACCTGGTCATATCCATATTTTTGCAATTGTACTGCTG
GAAAATGACGGGTGATGAGTCTGACTTGGGCAGGCCCAAGTTGACGCAATTTGATTTCTGGTATTGCCTG
CATGGGTGCTTGATGAATGTTGTCTTATTGACCCAGGTGGTAGCTGGAGCGAGAATCTGGCGATTTCCAG
GTAAAGGTCACCGCAAGATGAATCCATGGTACCTAAGGATTTTACTCGCATCACTGGCCATTTTTTCACT
GCTAACCGTACAATTTATGTACTCCAACTACTGGTACGATTGGCATAACTCAAGAACTCTGGCGTATTGC
AACAATTTGTTTTTACTCAAAATATCGATGTCACTAATCAAGTACATCCCACAAGTGACGCATAACTCGA
CAAGAAAATCTATGGATTGTTTCCCCATTCAGGGTGTGTTTCTAGATGTCACTGGCGGTATCGCCTCGCT
GCTCCAATTGATTTGGCAGTTGTCTAACGATCAAGGTTTCAGTCTGGATACGTTCGTGACAAATTTTGGA
AAAGTGGGACTGTCAATGGTAACTTTAATATTCAACTTCATCTTTATCATGCAGTGGTTTGTATATCGAT
CTCGAGGCCATGATCTGGCGTCAGAGTACCCGCTGTGAATTAAACCTCAGCGAATTCGTGAGAAAGCTTG
GGAATAGGCCTTTCAGATCTGCCCGAGACCATGGATGAAGTATCTAGAAATAGCTTGATCTGGTTACCAC
TAAACCAGCCTCAAGAACACCCGAATGGAGTCTCTAAGCTACATAATACCAACTTACACTTTACAAAATG
TTGTCCCCCAAAATGTAGCCATTCGTATCTGCTCCTAATAAAAARAAAGTTTCTTCACATTCTAAAAAAA
AAAAAAAAAAAAAAAAAAAAAAAAAAAMCCCCCC
Features (pLannotate 1.2.2; 16 found; start..end, strand, type, name):
     45..63      -  promoter       SP6 promoter: promoter for bacteriophage SP6 RNA polymerase
    105..121     -  protein_bind   lac operator: The lac repressor binds to the lac operator to inhibit transcription in E. coli. This inhibition can be relieved by adding lactose or isopropyl-β-D-thiogalactopyranoside (IPTG). lac repressor encoded by lacI
    129..159     -  promoter       lac promoter: promoter for the E. coli lac operon
    174..195     -  protein_bind   CAP binding site: CAP binding activates transcription in the presence of cAMP. E. coli catabolite activator protein
    208..300     -  CDS            lacI (fragment): lac repressor; lacI; The lac repressor binds to the lac operator to inhibit transcription in E. coli. This inhibition can be relieved by adding lactose or isopropyl-β-D-thiogalactopyranoside (IPTG).
    483..1071    -  rep_origin     ori: high-copy-number ColE1/pMB1/pBR322/pUC origin of replication
   1242..2102    -  CDS            AmpR: β-lactamase; bla; confers resistance to ampicillin, carbenicillin, and related antibiotics
   2103..2207    -  promoter       AmpR promoter: bla
   2302..2337    +  CDS            rop (fragment): Rop protein, which maintains plasmids at low copy number; rop
   2439..2538    +  misc_feature   bom (fragment): basis of mobility region from pBR322
   2544..2701    -  CDS            lacZα (fragment): LacZα fragment of β-galactosidase; lacZ fragment
   2704..2722    +  promoter       T7 promoter: promoter for bacteriophage T7 RNA polymerase
   2730..2747    +  misc_feature   MCS (fragment): pUC18/19 multiple cloning site
   2754..2796    +  5'UTR          Xenopus globin 5'-UTR: translational enhancer from the 5'-UTR of the major beta-globin gene of Xenopus laevis
   2826..3605    +  CDS            ERS1: ERS1_YEAST - Protein inferred from homology: Swiss-Prot protein existence level 3. Cystine/H(+) symporter that mediates export of cystine, the oxidized dimer of cysteine, from vacuoles/endodomes. From Saccharomyces cerevisiae (strain ATCC 204508 / S288c) (Baker's yeast).
   3713..3838    +  3'UTR          Xenopus globin 3'-UTR: 3'-UTR of the major beta-globin gene of Xenopus laevis
