[The description below was written by a language model from this plasmid's Addgene catalogue record and pLannotate feature annotations shown in this document.]
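Description:
pCFB8455 is a Xenopus oocyte expression vector built on the pNB1u/pLIFE016 backbone. It serves as a template for in vitro synthesis of mRNA rather than for direct expression in cells. It is propagated in E. coli as a high-copy plasmid through a ColE1/pUC-type origin and selected with ampicillin via the β-lactamase gene and its native promoter. The annotated full sequence is about 3.9 kb. It also carries cloning-vector remnants that play no evident role in the construct's use: fragments of lacZα, lacI, rop and bom, the lac promoter/operator with its CAP site, and an SP6 promoter annotated on the opposite strand to the expression cassette.

The payload is the Saccharomyces cerevisiae open reading frame YCR075C, which the feature table identifies as ERS1, a cystine/H+ symporter that exports cystine from vacuoles or endosomes. The gene was inserted by USER cloning into a PacI/Nt.BbvCI cassette. A T7 promoter drives transcription through the Xenopus laevis β-globin 5′-UTR, which acts as a translational enhancer, then the ERS1 coding sequence, then the β-globin 3′-UTR. The record states that the vector also adds a polyA tail to the transcript, although no polyA tract is separately annotated in the feature table. The globin UTRs and the tail are standard elements for making injected transcripts stable and efficiently translated in oocytes.

T7 RNA polymerase is used to generate mRNA from the plasmid for injection into Xenopus laevis oocytes, where the yeast transporter is produced heterologously. The associated work concerns deorphanizing yeast solute carriers for uptake of xenobiotic compounds, which suggests use in transporter characterization.
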