Addgene plasmid #175207: pCFB8455
Purpose: Xenopus oocyte expression vector containing YCR075C. Contains T7 RNA polymerase binding site, and adds polyA tail to YCR075C. Used for generation of mRNA, for injection into xenopus laevis oocytes.
Depositing lab: Irina Borodina. Depositing organization: Danmarks Tekniske Universitet. Publication: Deorphanizing solute carriers in Saccharomyces cerevisiae for secondary uptake of xenobiotic compounds. Moller-Hansen I, Saez-Saez J, van der Hoek SA, Dyekjaer JD, Christensen HB, Wright Muelas M, O'Hagan S, Kell DB, Borodina I. Front Microbiol. 2024 Apr 12;15:1376653. doi: 10.3389/fmicb.2024.1376653. PubMed 38680917.
Backbone
  Vector backbone: pNB1u/pLIFE016
  Backbone size w/o insert (bp): 3099
  Vector type: mRNA expression, injection into xenopus oocytes
Growth in bacteria
  Bacterial resistance: Ampicillin, 100 μg/mL
  Growth temperature: 37°C
  Growth strain: DH5alpha
  Copy number: High Copy
Gene/Insert
  Gene/Insert name: YCR075C
  Species: S. cerevisiae (budding yeast)
  Promoter: T7
  Tag / fusion protein: PolyA (C terminal on insert)
  Cloning method: Restriction Enzyme; 5′ cloning site PacI/Nt.BbvCI (unknown if destroyed); 3′ cloning site USER cloning (unknown if destroyed)
  Sequencing primers: 5′ AAGGCGATTAAGTTGGGT; 3′ GTGTTCTTGAGGCTGGTTTA
Terms and licenses: Academic/Nonprofit Terms; Industry Terms: Not Available to Industry
Depositor comments: Generated by USER cloning
How to cite: pCFB8455 was a gift from Irina Borodina (Addgene plasmid # 175207 ; http://n2t.net/addgene:175207 ; RRID:Addgene_175207)
